>Addgene plasmid #10727 | 497 pSG5L HA RB del657 (NAAIRS) | addgene partial sequence | sequence record 17679 | 10727 with T7
GTCTGTGTTCGGNACTACAGGCCTCCCCTCGACGTGCCCGACTACGCCTCCCTCGGATCCGCCACCATGC
CGCCCAAAACCCCCCGAAAAACGGCCGCCACCGCCGCCGCTGCCGCCGCGGAACCCCCGGCACCGCCGCC
GCCGCCCCCTCCTGAGGAGGACCCAGAGCAGGACAGCGGCCCGGAGGACCTGCCTCTCGTCAGGCTTGAG
TTTGAAGAAACAGAAGAACCTGATTTTACTGCATTATGTCAGAAATTAAAGATACCAGATCATGTCAGAG
AGAGAGCTTGGTTAACTTGGGAGAAAGTTTCATCTGTGGATGGAGTATTGGGAGGTTATATTCAAAAGAA
AAAGGAACTGTGGGGAATCTGTATCTTTATTGCAGCAGTTGACCTAGATGAGATGTCGTTCACTTTTACT
GAGCTACAGAAAAACATAGAAATCAGTGTCCATAAATTCTTTAACTTACTAAAAGAAATTGATACCAGTA
CCAAAGTTGATAATGCTATGTCAAGACTGTTGAAGAAGTATGATGTATTGTTTGCACTCTTCAGCAAATT
GGAAAGGACATGTGAACTTATATATTTGACACAACCCAGCAGTTCGATATCTACTGAAATAAATTCTGCA
TTGGTGCTAAAAGTTTCTTGGATCACATTTTTATTAGCTAAAGGGGAAGTATTACAAATGGAAGATGATC
TGCGNGATTTCATTTCAGTTAATGCTATGTGTCCNTGACTATTTTATTAACTCTCACCTCCCNNGNTGCT
CGGAGAACA
