[The description below was written by a language model from this plasmid's Addgene catalogue record.]
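Description:
497 pSG5L HA RB del657 (NAAIRS) is a mammalian expression plasmid built on the pSG5L backbone (about 4 kb) that carries a mutant form of the human retinoblastoma tumour suppressor gene, RB1. It is maintained in E. coli as a high-copy plasmid under ampicillin selection. The record provides no feature table and does not name the promoter, polyadenylation signal or origin of replication, so the regulatory elements driving expression in mammalian cells are not stated here. A T7 primer is listed for sequencing from the 5′ side, which indicates a T7 promoter site upstream of the insert.

The insert is roughly 2.8 kb and was cloned between BamHI and EcoRI sites, both of which remain intact. It sits in frame with an HA epitope tag supplied by the backbone, so the protein is produced as an N-terminally HA-tagged pRB that can be detected or immunoprecipitated with anti-HA antibodies. Despite the "del657" name, the mutation is a substitution rather than a simple deletion: residues 657 to 662 were replaced by the six-residue sequence NAAIRS, described in the record as a flexible linker, using site-directed mutagenesis. This kind of substitution is used to disrupt a short local segment while keeping the overall length of the protein unchanged.

The associated publication examined whether stable E2F binding is needed for pRB to activate transcription, promote differentiation and suppress tumour cell growth. This construct therefore fits within a structure-function mutant series for testing those activities in transfected mammalian cells, although the record does not state the specific phenotype of this mutant.
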