Addgene plasmid #10727: 497 pSG5L HA RB del657 (NAAIRS)
Depositing lab: William Sellers. Publication: Stable binding to E2F is not required for the retinoblastoma protein to activate transcription, promote differentiation, and suppress tumor cell growth. Sellers WR, Novitch BG, Miyake S, Heith A, Otterson GA, Kaye FJ, Lassar AB, Kaelin WG. Genes Dev. 1998 Jan 1. 12(1):95-106. 10.1101/gad.12.1.95 PubMed 9420334.
Backbone
  Vector backbone: pSG5L
  Backbone size w/o insert (bp): 4000
  Vector type: Mammalian Expression
Growth in bacteria
  Bacterial resistance: Ampicillin, 100 μg/mL
  Growth temperature: 37°C
  Growth strain: DH5alpha
  Copy number: High Copy
Gene/Insert
  Gene/Insert name: RB del657 (alt names: retinoblastoma; RB)
  Species: H. sapiens (human)
  Insert size (bp): 2800
  Mutation: residues 657 to 662 were replaced by NAAIRS, a flexible polylinker
  Entrez Gene: RB1 (a.k.a. OSRC, PPP1R130, RB, p105-Rb, p110-RB1, pRb, pp110)
  Tag / fusion protein: HA (N terminal on backbone)
  Cloning method: Restriction Enzyme; 5′ cloning site BamHI (not destroyed); 3′ cloning site EcoRI (not destroyed)
  Sequencing primers: 5′ T7
Terms and licenses: Academic/Nonprofit Terms; Industry Terms: Not Available to Industry
Depositor comments: del657 created by site-directed mutagenesis using this primer: AAAAAAGTGTATCGGaatgctgctatacgatcgAATACACTTTGTGAA
How to cite: 497 pSG5L HA RB del657 (NAAIRS) was a gift from William Sellers (Addgene plasmid # 10727)
